Addgene plasmid #187803: GB2513
Purpose: Module for constitutive expression of dCas9:EDLL, Ms2:VPR and a gRNA targeting the DFR promoter.
Depositing lab: Diego Orzaez. Depositing organization: Instituto de Biologia Molecular y Celular de Plantas. Publication: Tunable control of insect pheromone biosynthesis in Nicotiana benthamiana. Kallam K, Moreno-Gimenez E, Mateos-Fernandez R, Tansley C, Gianoglio S, Orzaez D, Patron N. Plant Biotechnol J. 2023 Apr 9. doi: 10.1111/pbi.14048. PubMed 37032497.
Backbone
  Vector backbone: pDGB3_omega2
  Vector type: Plant Expression
Growth in bacteria
  Bacterial resistance: Spectinomycin, 50 μg/mL
  Growth temperature: 37°C
  Growth strain: DH5alpha
  Copy number: High Copy
Gene/Insert
  Gene/Insert name: dCasEV2.1
  Species: Synthetic
  Cloning method: Restriction Enzyme; 5′ cloning site Unknown (unknown if destroyed)
Terms and licenses: Academic/Nonprofit Terms; Industry Terms: Not Available to Industry
Depositor comments: Contains the Transcriptional Units for constitutive expression of dCas:EDLL and Ms2:VPR (dCasEV2.1) and for gRNA1 (pDFR)
How to cite: GB2513 was a gift from Diego Orzaez (Addgene plasmid # 187803 ; http://n2t.net/addgene:187803 ; RRID:Addgene_187803)
