[The description below was written by a language model from this plasmid's Addgene catalogue record and pLannotate feature annotations shown in this document.]
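Description:
GB2513 is a plant expression binary vector built on the pDGB3_omega2 backbone, carrying a multigene module between nopaline-type left and right T-DNA border repeats. The borders, together with the pVS1 replication functions (oriV, RepA and the StaA stability protein), are the standard arrangement for maintenance in Agrobacterium and T-DNA transfer into plant cells. A high-copy ColE1/pUC-type origin supports propagation in E. coli, a pBR322 bom site is also present, and selection in bacteria is by spectinomycin through the aadA gene. The annotated sequence is about 16.2 kb.

The payload is dCasEV2.1, a synthetic programmable transcriptional activator made of three transcriptional units. In the first, a CaMV 35S promoter with a TMV Ω leader fragment drives the MS2 coat protein fused to the tripartite VPR activator, seen in the annotation as VP16-repeat, RELA/p65 and Epstein-Barr virus Rta activation domains, and ends in a NOS terminator. The second unit uses the same promoter, leader and terminator to express a Streptococcus pyogenes Cas9 coding sequence, described by the depositor as nuclease-dead, fused at its C-terminal end to a short fragment of Arabidopsis ERF098 corresponding to the EDLL activation motif. The third unit contains a Cas9 guide RNA scaffold for a gRNA targeting the DFR promoter; the promoter driving this guide is not annotated in the feature table. The MS2 fusion is presumably recruited to the dCas9 complex through MS2-binding hairpins in the guide, although these are not annotated either, so that both activator components converge on the targeted promoter.

The stated purpose is constitutive expression of all three components to activate DFR-promoter-controlled genes. The associated work concerns tunable control of insect pheromone biosynthesis in Nicotiana benthamiana.
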