Features (pLannotate 1.2.2; 30 found; start..end, strand, type, name):
      1..589     -  rep_origin     ori: high-copy-number ColE1/pMB1/pBR322/pUC origin of replication
    680..1468    -  CDS            aadA: S3AD_ECOLX - Experimental evidence at protein level: Swiss-Prot protein existence level 1. Mediates bacterial resistance to the antibiotics streptomycin and spectinomycin. From Escherichia coli.
   1475..1531    -  CDS            GmR (fragment): gentamycin acetyltransferase; aacC1; confers resistance to gentamycin
   1707..1730    -  promoter       Pc promoter (fragment): intI1 (promoter lies within the coding sequence); class 1 integron promoter
   2254..2278    +  misc_feature   LB T-DNA repeat: left border repeat from nopaline C58 T-DNA
   2916..3260    +  promoter       CaMV 35S promoter: strong constitutive promoter from cauliflower mosaic virus
   3213..3259    +  promoter       minimal CaMV 35S promoter: minimal 35S promoter from cauliflower mosaic virus
   3292..3317    +  misc_feature   TMV Ω (fragment): translational enhancer from the tobacco mosaic virus 5'-leader sequence (Gallie et al., 1988)
   3337..3726    +  CDS            CAPSD_BPMS2: Experimental evidence at protein level: Swiss-Prot protein existence level 1. Acts as a translational repressor of viral replicase synthesis late in infection. This latter function is the result of capsid protein interaction with an RNA hairpin which contains the replicase ribosome-binding site. From Escherichia phage MS2 (Bacteriophage MS2).
   3926..3948    +  CDS            VP160 (fragment): 10 tandem repeats of the minimal activation domain of herpes simplex virus VP16 (Cheng et al., 2013)
   3997..4353    +  CDS            RELA (fragment): TF65_HUMAN - Also known as NFKB3. Experimental evidence at protein level: Swiss-Prot protein existence level 1. NF-kappa-B is a pleiotropic transcription factor present in almost all cell types and is the endpoint of a series of signal transduction events that are initiated by a vast array of stimuli related to many biological processes such as inflammation, immunity, differentiation, cell growth, tumorigenesis and apoptosis. NF-kappa-B is a homo- or heterodimeric complex formed by the Rel-like domain- containing proteins RELA/p65, RELB, NFKB1/p105, NFKB1/p50, REL and NFKB2/p52. The heterodime
   4378..4947    +  CDS            Rta AD: transcriptional activation domain from the human herpesvirus 4 (Epstein-Barr virus) replication and transcription activator Rta/BRLF1 (Hardwick et al., 1992; Chavez et al., 2015)
   4974..5226    +  terminator     NOS terminator: nopaline synthase terminator and poly(A) signal
   5347..5434    +  promoter       AmpR promoter (fragment): bla
   6070..6414    +  promoter       CaMV 35S promoter: strong constitutive promoter from cauliflower mosaic virus
   6367..6413    +  promoter       minimal CaMV 35S promoter: minimal 35S promoter from cauliflower mosaic virus
   6446..6471    +  misc_feature   TMV Ω (fragment): translational enhancer from the tobacco mosaic virus 5'-leader sequence (Gallie et al., 1988)
   6510..10612   +  CDS            Cas9 (fragment): Cas9 (Csn1) endonuclease from the Streptococcus pyogenes Type II CRISPR/Cas system generates RNA-guided double strand breaks in DNA
  10700..10771   +  CDS            ERF098 (fragment): ERF98_ARATH - Experimental evidence at protein level: Swiss-Prot protein existence level 1. Probably acts as a transcriptional activator. Binds to the GCC-box pathogenesis-related promoter element. May be involved in the regulation of gene expression by stress factors and by components of stress signal transduction pathways (By similarity). From Arabidopsis thaliana (Mouse-ear cress).
  10798..11050   +  terminator     NOS terminator: nopaline synthase terminator and poly(A) signal
  11171..11258   +  promoter       AmpR promoter (fragment): bla
  11670..11745   +  misc_RNA       gRNA scaffold: guide RNA scaffold for the Streptococcus pyogenes CRISPR/Cas9 system
  11826..11850   +  misc_feature   RB T-DNA repeat: right border repeat from nopaline C58 T-DNA
  12190..12591   +  CDS            Y4CG_SINFN (fragment): Protein inferred from homology: Swiss-Prot protein existence level 3. From Sinorhizobium fredii (strain NBRC 101917 / NGR234).
  13151..13780   +  CDS            pVS1 StaA: stability protein from the Pseudomonas plasmid pVS1 (Heeb et al., 2000)
  14209..15282   +  CDS            pVS1 RepA: replication protein from the Pseudomonas plasmid pVS1 (Heeb et al., 2000)
  15348..15542   +  rep_origin     pVS1 oriV: origin of replication for the Pseudomonas plasmid pVS1 (Heeb et al., 2000)
  15745..15784   +  CDS            rop (fragment): Rop protein, which maintains plasmids at low copy number; rop
  15886..16026   +  misc_feature   bom: basis of mobility region from pBR322
  16031..16164   -  rep_origin     RSF ori (fragment): Plasmids containing the RSF 1030 origin of replication can be propagated in E. coli cells that contain additional plasmids with compatible origins.
>Addgene plasmid #187803 | GB2513 | addgene full sequence | sequence record 377696 | Addgene NGS Result
TTTCCATAGGCTCCGCCCCCCTGACGAGCATCACAAAAATCGACGCTCAAGTCAGAGGTGGCGAAACCCG
ACAGGACTATAAAGATACCAGGCGTTTCCCCCTGGAAGCTCCCTCGTGCGCTCTCCTGTTCCGACCCTGC
CGCTTACCGGATACCTGTCCGCCTTTCTCCCTTCGGGAAGCGTGGCGCTTTCTCATAGCTCACGCTGTAG
GTATCTCAGTTCGGTGTAGGTCGTTCGCTCCAAGCTGGGCTGTGTGCACGAACCCCCCGTTCAGCCCGAC
CGCTGCGCCTTATCCGGTAACTATCGTCTTGAGTCCAACCCGGTAAGACACGACTTATCGCCACTGGCAG
CAGCCACTGGTAACAGGATTAGCAGAGCGAGGTATGTAGGCGGTGCTACAGAGTTCTTGAAGTGGTGGCC
TAACTACGGCTACACTAGAAGGACAGTATTTGGTATCTGCGCTCTGCTGAAGCCAGTTACCTTCGGAAAA
AGAGTTGGTAGCTCTTGATCCGGCAAACAAACCACCGCTGGTAGCGGTGGTTTTTTTGTTTGCAAGCAGC
AGATTACGCGCAGAAAAAAAGGATCTCAAGAAGATCCTTTGATCTTTTCTACGGGGTCTGACGCTCAGTG
GAACGAAAACTCACGTTAAGGGATTTTGGTCATGCATTCTAGGTGATTATTTGCCGACTACCTTGGTGAT
CTCGCCTTTCACGTAGTGGACAAATTCTTCCAACTGATCTGCGCGCGAGGCCAAGCGATCTTCTTCTTGT
CCAAGATAAGCCTGTCTAGCTTCAAGTATGACGGGCTGATACTGGGCCGGCAGGCGCTCCATTGCCCAGT
CGGCAGCGACATCCTTCGGCGCGATTTTGCCGGTTACTGCGCTGTACCAAATGCGGGACAACGTAAGCAC
TACATTTCGCTCATCACCAGCCCAGTCGGGCGGCGAGTTCCATAGCGTTAAGGTTTCATTTAGCGCCTCA
AATAGATCCTGTTCAGGAACCGGATCAAAGAGTTCCTCCGCCGCTGGACCTACCAAGGCAACGCTATGTT
CTCTTGCTTTTGTCAGCAAGATAGCCAGATCAATGTCGATCGTGGCTGGCTCGAAGATACCTGCAAGAAT
GTCATTGCGCTGCCATTCTCCAAATTGCAGTTCGCGCTTAGCTGGATAACGCCACGGAATGATGTCGTCG
TGCACAACAATGGTGACTTCTACAGCGCGGAGAATCTCGCTCTCTCCAGGGGAAGCCGAAGTTTCCAAAA
GGTCGTTGATCAAAGCTCGCCGCGTTGTTTCATCAAGCCTTACGGTCACCGTAACCAGCAAATCAATATC
ACTGTGTGGCTTCAGGCCGCCATCCACTGCGGAGCCGTACAAATGTACGGCCAGCAACGTCGGTTCGAGA
TGGCGCTCGATGACGCCAACTACCTCTGATAGTTGAGTCGATACTTCGGCGATCACCGCTTCCCTCATAA
TGTTTAACTTTGTTTTAGGGCGACTGCCCTGCTGCGTAACATCGTTGCTGCTCCATAACATCAAACATCG
ACCCACGGCGTAACGCGCTTGCTGCTTGGATGCCCGAGGCATAGACTGTACCCCAAAAAAACAGTCATAA
CAAGCCATGAAAACCGCCACTGCGCCGTTACCACCGCTGCGTTCGGTCAAGGTTCTGGACCAGTTGCGTG
AGCGCATACGCTACTTGCATTACAGCTTACGAACCGAACAGGCTTATGTCCACTGGGTTCGTGCCTTCAT
CCGTTTCCACGGTGTGCGTCACCCGGCAACCTTGGGTAGCAGCGAAGTCGAGGCATTTCTGTCCTGGCTG
GAACAGAACTTATTATTTCCTTCCTCTTTTCTACAGTATTTAAAGATACCCCAAGAAGCTAATTATAACA
AGACGAACTCCAATTCACTGTTCCTTGCATTCTAAAACCTTAAATACCAGAAAACAGCTTTTTCAAAGTT
GTTTTCAAAGTTGGCGTATAACATAGTATCGACGGAGCCGATTTTGAAACCGCGGTGATCACAGGCAGCA
ACGCTCTGTCATCGTTACAATCAACATGCTACCCTCCGCGAGATCATCCGTGTTTCAAACCCGGCAGCTT
AGTTGCCGTTCTTCCGAATAGCATCGGTAACATGAGCAAAGTCTGCCGCCTTACAACGGCTCTCCCGCTG
ACGCCGTCCCGGACTGATGGGCTGCCTGTATCGAGTGGTGATTTTGTGCCGAGCTGCCGGTCGGGGAGCT
GTTGGCTGGCTGGTGGCAGGATATATTGTGGTGTAAACATAACGATATCGGTCTCAGTCAGGAGACTAGA
GCCAAGCTGATCTCCTTTGCCCCGGAGATCACCATGGACGACTTTCTCTATCTCTACGATCTAGGAAGAA
AGTTCGACGGAGAAGGTGACGATACCATGTTCACCACCGATAATGAGAAGATTAGCCTCTTCAATTTCAG
AAAGAATGCTGACCCACAGATGGTTAGAGAGGCCTACGCGGCAGGTCTGATCAAGACGATCTACCCGAGT
AATAATCTCCAGGAGATCAAATACCTTCCCAAGAAGGTTAAAGATGCAGTCAAAAGATTCAGGACTAACT
GCATCAAGAACACAGAGAAAGATATATTTCTCAAGATCAGAAGTACTATTCCAGTATGGACGATTCAAGG
CTTGCTTCATAAACCAAGGCAAGTAATAGAGATTGGAGTCTCTAAGAAAGTAGTTCCTACTGAATCAAAG
GCCATGGAGTCAAAAATTCAGATCGAGGATCTAACAGAACTCGCCGTGAAGACTGGCGAACAGTTCATAC
AGAGTCTTTTACGACTCAATGACAAGAAGAAAATCTTCGTCAACATGGTGGAGCACGACACTCTCGTCTA
CTCCAAGAATATCAAAGATACAGTCTCAGAAGACCAAAGGGCTATTGAGACTTTTCAACAAAGGGTAATA
TCGGGAAACCTCCTCGGATTCCATTGCCCAGCTATCTGTCACTTCATCAAAAGGACAGTAGAAAAGGAAG
GTGGCACCTACAAATGCCATCATTGCGATAAAGGAAAGGCTATCGTTCAAGATGCCCCTGCCGACAGTGG
TCCCAAAGATGGACCCCCACCCACGAGGAGCATCGTGGAAAAAGAAGACGTTCCAACCACGTCTTCAAAG
CAAGTGGATTGATGTGATATCTCCACTGACGTAAGGGATGACGCACAATCCCACTATCCTTCGCAAGACC
CTTCCTCTATATAAGGAAGTTCATTTCATTTGGAGAGGACTCCGGTATTTTTACAACAATTACCACAACA
AAACAAACAACAAACAACATTACAATTTACTATTCTAGTCGAAATGATGGCTTCTAATTTTACTCAATTT
GTTCTTGTTGATAATGGTGGTACTGGTGATGTTACTGTTGCTCCTTCTAATTTTGCTAATGGTGTTGCTG
AATGGATTTCTTCTAATTCTAGATCTCAAGCTTATAAGGTTACTTGTTCTGTTAGACAATCTTCTGCTCA
AAATAGAAAGTATACTATTAAGGTTGAAGTTCCTAAGGTTGCTACTCAAACTGTTGGTGGTGTTGAACTT
CCTGTTGCTGCTTGGAGATCTTATCTTAATATGGAACTTACTATTCCTATTTTTGCTACTAATTCTGATT
GTGAACTTATTGTTAAGGCTATGCAAGGTCTTCTTAAGGATGGTAATCCTATTCCTTCTGCTATTGCTGC
TAATTCTGGTATTTATTCGGACCCAAAAAAGAAGCGTAAGGTCGATCCCAAGAAGAAGAGAAAGGTAGAT
CCTAAGAAGAAGAGAAAGGTAGACGCATTGGATGACTTCGACTTAGACATGCTTGGGTCAGATGCTTTGG
ACGACTTTGACCTCGACATGTTGGGTTCTGACGCGCTAGATGACTTCGACTTGGACATGTTGGGCTCCGA
CGCTTTGGACGACTTTGATCTGGACATGTTACCGAAAAAGAAACGCAAAGTTGATCCTAAGAAGAAGAGA
AAGGTACCTACACAGGCCGGCGAGGGCACACTGTCTGAAGCTCTGCTGCAGCTGCAGTTCGACGACGAGG
ATCTGGGAGCCCTGCTGGGAAACAGCACCGATCCTGCCGTGTTCACCGACCTGGCCAGCGTGGACAACAG
CGAGTTCCAGCAGCTGCTGAACCAGGGCATCCCTGTGGCCCCTCACACCACCGAGCCCATGCTGATGGAA
TACCCCGAGGCCATCACCCGGCTCGTGACAGGCGCTCAGAGGCCTCCTGATCCAGCTCCTGCCCCTCTGG
GAGCACCAGGCCTGCCTAATGGACTGCTGTCTGGCGACGAGGACTTCAGCTCTATCGCCGATATGGATTT
CTCAGCCTTGCTGATTAACTCTAGAAGTTCCGGATCTCGGGATTCCAGGGAAGGGATGTTTTTGCCGAAG
CCTGAGGCCGGCTCCGCTATTAGTGACGTGTTTGAGGGCCGCGAGGTGTGCCAGCCAAAACGAATCCGGC
CATTTCATCCTCCAGGAAGTCCATGGGCCAACCGCCCACTCCCCGCCAGCCTCGCACCAACACCAACCGG
TCCAGTACATGAGCCAGTCGGGTCACTGACCCCGGCACCAGTCCCTCAGCCACTGGATCCAGCGCCCGCA
GTGACTCCCGAGGCCAGTCACCTGTTGGAGGATCCCGATGAAGAAACGAGCCAGGCTGTCAAAGCCCTTC
GGGAGATGGCCGATACTGTGATTCCCCAGAAGGAAGAGGCTGCAATCTGTGGCCAAATGGACCTTTCCCA
TCCGCCCCCAAGGGGCCATCTGGATGAGCTGACAACCACACTTGAGTCCATGACCGAGGATCTGAACCTG
GACTCACCCCTGACCCCGGAATTGAACGAGATTCTGGATACCTTCCTGAACGACGAGTGCCTCTTGCATG
CCATGCATATCAGCACAGGACTGTCCATCTTCGACACATCTCTGTTTTGAGCTTGGAATGGATCTTCGAT
CCCGATCGTTCAAACATTTGGCAATAAAGTTTCTTAAGATTGAATCCTGTTGCCGGTCTTGCGACGATTA
TCATATAATTTCTGTTGAATTACGTTAAGCATGTAATAATTAACATGTAATGCATGACGTTATTTATGAG
ATGGGTTTTTATGATTAGAGTCCCGCAATTATACATTTAATACGCGATAGAAAACAAAATATAGCGCGCA
AACTAGGATAAATTATCGCGCGCGGTGTCATCTATGTTACTAGATCGGGAATTGCCAAGCTAATTCTTGA
AGACGAAAGGGCCTCGTGATACGCCTATTTTTATAGGTTAATGTCATGATAATAATGGTTTCTTAGACGT
CAGGTGGCACTTTTCGGGGAAATGTGCGCGGAACCCCTATTTGTTTATTTTTCTAAATACATTCAAATAT
GTATCCGCTCATGAGACAATAACCCTGATAAATGCTTCAATAATGGGACCGACTCGCGCTGTCAGGAGAC
TAGAGCCAAGCTGATCTCCTTTGCCCCGGAGATCACCATGGACGACTTTCTCTATCTCTACGATCTAGGA
AGAAAGTTCGACGGAGAAGGTGACGATACCATGTTCACCACCGATAATGAGAAGATTAGCCTCTTCAATT
TCAGAAAGAATGCTGACCCACAGATGGTTAGAGAGGCCTACGCGGCAGGTCTGATCAAGACGATCTACCC
GAGTAATAATCTCCAGGAGATCAAATACCTTCCCAAGAAGGTTAAAGATGCAGTCAAAAGATTCAGGACT
AACTGCATCAAGAACACAGAGAAAGATATATTTCTCAAGATCAGAAGTACTATTCCAGTATGGACGATTC
AAGGCTTGCTTCATAAACCAAGGCAAGTAATAGAGATTGGAGTCTCTAAGAAAGTAGTTCCTACTGAATC
AAAGGCCATGGAGTCAAAAATTCAGATCGAGGATCTAACAGAACTCGCCGTGAAGACTGGCGAACAGTTC
ATACAGAGTCTTTTACGACTCAATGACAAGAAGAAAATCTTCGTCAACATGGTGGAGCACGACACTCTCG
TCTACTCCAAGAATATCAAAGATACAGTCTCAGAAGACCAAAGGGCTATTGAGACTTTTCAACAAAGGGT
AATATCGGGAAACCTCCTCGGATTCCATTGCCCAGCTATCTGTCACTTCATCAAAAGGACAGTAGAAAAG
GAAGGTGGCACCTACAAATGCCATCATTGCGATAAAGGAAAGGCTATCGTTCAAGATGCCCCTGCCGACA
GTGGTCCCAAAGATGGACCCCCACCCACGAGGAGCATCGTGGAAAAAGAAGACGTTCCAACCACGTCTTC
AAAGCAAGTGGATTGATGTGATATCTCCACTGACGTAAGGGATGACGCACAATCCCACTATCCTTCGCAA
GACCCTTCCTCTATATAAGGAAGTTCATTTCATTTGGAGAGGACTCCGGTATTTTTACAACAATTACCAC
AACAAAACAAACAACAAACAACATTACAATTTACTATTCTAGTCGAAATGCCCAAGAAGAAGAGGAAGGT
GGACAAGAAGTACTCCATTGGGCTCGCTATCGGCACAAACAGCGTCGGCTGGGCCGTCATTACGGACGAG
TACAAGGTGCCGAGCAAAAAATTCAAAGTTCTGGGCAATACCGATCGCCACAGCATAAAGAAGAACCTCA
TTGGCGCCCTCCTGTTCGACTCCGGGGAAACGGCCGAAGCCACGCGGCTCAAAAGAACAGCACGGCGCAG
ATATACCCGCAGAAAGAATCGGATCTGCTACCTGCAGGAGATCTTTAGTAATGAGATGGCTAAGGTGGAT
GACTCTTTCTTCCATAGGCTGGAGGAGTCCTTTTTGGTGGAGGAGGATAAAAAGCACGAGCGCCACCCAA
TCTTTGGCAATATCGTGGACGAGGTGGCGTACCATGAAAAGTACCCAACCATATATCATCTGAGGAAGAA
GCTTGTAGACAGTACTGATAAGGCTGACTTGCGGTTGATCTATCTCGCGCTGGCGCATATGATCAAATTT
CGGGGACACTTCCTCATCGAGGGGGACCTGAACCCAGACAACAGCGATGTCGACAAACTCTTTATCCAAC
TGGTTCAGACTTACAATCAGCTTTTCGAAGAGAACCCGATCAACGCATCCGGAGTTGACGCCAAAGCAAT
CCTGAGCGCTAGGCTGTCCAAATCCCGGCGGCTCGAAAACCTCATCGCACAGCTCCCTGGGGAGAAGAAG
AACGGCCTGTTTGGTAATCTTATCGCCCTGTCACTCGGGCTGACCCCCAACTTTAAATCTAACTTCGACC
TGGCCGAAGATGCCAAGCTTCAACTGAGCAAAGACACCTACGATGATGATCTCGACAATCTGCTGGCCCA
GATCGGCGACCAGTACGCAGACCTTTTTTTGGCGGCAAAGAACCTGTCAGACGCCATTCTGCTGAGTGAT
ATTCTGCGAGTGAACACGGAGATCACCAAAGCTCCGCTGAGCGCTAGTATGATCAAGCGCTATGATGAGC
ACCACCAAGACTTGACTTTGCTGAAGGCCCTTGTCAGACAGCAACTGCCTGAGAAGTACAAGGAAATTTT
CTTCGATCAGTCTAAAAATGGCTACGCCGGATACATTGACGGCGGAGCAAGCCAGGAGGAATTTTACAAA
TTTATTAAGCCCATCTTGGAAAAAATGGACGGCACCGAGGAGCTGCTGGTAAAGCTTAACAGAGAAGATC
TGTTGCGCAAACAGCGCACTTTCGACAATGGAAGCATCCCCCACCAGATTCACCTGGGCGAACTGCACGC
TATCCTCAGGCGGCAAGAGGATTTCTACCCCTTTTTGAAAGATAACAGGGAAAAGATTGAGAAAATCCTC
ACATTTCGGATACCCTACTATGTAGGCCCCCTCGCCCGGGGAAATTCCAGATTCGCGTGGATGACTCGCA
AATCAGAAGAGACTATCACTCCCTGGAACTTCGAGGAAGTCGTGGATAAGGGGGCCTCTGCCCAGTCCTT
CATCGAAAGGATGACTAACTTTGATAAAAATCTGCCTAACGAAAAGGTGCTTCCTAAACACTCTCTGCTG
TACGAGTACTTCACAGTTTATAACGAGCTCACCAAGGTCAAATACGTCACAGAAGGGATGAGAAAGCCAG
CATTCCTGTCTGGAGAGCAGAAGAAAGCTATCGTGGACCTCCTCTTCAAGACGAACCGGAAAGTTACCGT
GAAACAGCTCAAAGAAGATTATTTCAAAAAGATTGAATGTTTCGACTCTGTTGAAATCAGCGGAGTGGAG
GATCGCTTCAACGCATCCCTGGGAACGTATCACGATCTCCTGAAAATCATTAAAGACAAGGACTTCCTGG
ACAATGAGGAGAACGAGGACATTCTTGAGGACATTGTCCTCACCCTTACGTTGTTTGAAGATAGGGAGAT
GATTGAAGAACGCTTGAAAACTTACGCTCATCTCTTCGACGACAAAGTCATGAAACAGCTCAAGAGGCGC
CGATATACAGGATGGGGGCGGCTGTCAAGAAAACTGATCAATGGGATCCGAGACAAGCAGAGTGGAAAGA
CAATCCTGGATTTTCTTAAGTCCGATGGATTTGCCAACCGGAACTTCATGCAGTTGATCCATGATGACTC
TCTCACCTTTAAGGAGGACATCCAGAAAGCACAAGTTTCTGGCCAGGGGGACAGTCTCCACGAGCACATC
GCTAATCTTGCAGGTAGCCCAGCTATCAAAAAGGGAATACTGCAGACCGTTAAGGTCGTGGATGAACTCG
TCAAAGTAATGGGAAGGCATAAGCCCGAGAATATCGTTATCGAGATGGCCCGAGAGAACCAAACTACCCA
GAAGGGACAGAAGAACAGTAGGGAAAGGATGAAGAGGATTGAAGAGGGTATAAAAGAACTGGGGTCCCAA
ATCCTTAAGGAACACCCAGTTGAAAACACCCAGCTTCAGAATGAGAAGCTCTACCTGTACTACCTGCAGA
ACGGCAGGGACATGTACGTGGATCAGGAACTGGACATCAATCGGCTCTCCGACTACGACGTGGATGCCAT
CGTGCCCCAGTCTTTTCTCAAAGATGATTCTATTGATAATAAAGTGTTGACAAGATCCGATAAAAATAGA
GGGAAGAGTGATAACGTCCCCTCAGAAGAAGTTGTCAAGAAAATGAAAAATTATTGGCGGCAGCTGCTGA
ACGCCAAACTGATCACACAACGGAAGTTCGATAATCTGACTAAGGCTGAACGAGGTGGCCTGTCTGAGTT
GGATAAAGCCGGCTTCATCAAAAGGCAGCTTGTTGAGACACGCCAGATCACCAAGCACGTGGCCCAAATT
CTCGATTCACGCATGAACACCAAGTACGATGAAAATGACAAACTGATTCGAGAGGTGAAAGTTATTACTC
TGAAGTCTAAGCTGGTTTCAGATTTCAGAAAGGACTTTCAGTTTTATAAGGTGAGAGAGATCAACAATTA
CCACCATGCGCATGATGCCTACCTGAATGCAGTGGTAGGCACTGCACTTATCAAAAAATATCCCAAGCTT
GAATCTGAATTTGTTTACGGAGACTATAAAGTGTACGATGTTAGGAAAATGATCGCAAAGTCTGAGCAGG
AAATAGGCAAGGCCACCGCTAAGTACTTCTTTTACAGCAATATTATGAATTTTTTCAAGACCGAGATTAC
ACTGGCCAATGGAGAGATTCGGAAGCGACCACTTATCGAAACAAACGGAGAAACAGGAGAAATCGTGTGG
GACAAGGGTAGGGATTTCGCGACAGTCCGGAAGGTCCTGTCCATGCCGCAGGTGAACATCGTTAAAAAGA
CCGAAGTACAGACCGGAGGCTTCTCCAAGGAAAGTATCCTCCCGAAAAGGAACAGCGACAAGCTGATCGC
ACGCAAAAAAGATTGGGACCCCAAGAAATACGGCGGATTCGATTCTCCTACAGTCGCTTACAGTGTACTG
GTTGTGGCCAAAGTGGAGAAAGGGAAGTCTAAAAAACTCAAAAGCGTCAAGGAACTGCTGGGCATCACAA
TCATGGAGCGATCAAGCTTCGAAAAAAACCCCATCGACTTTCTCGAGGCGAAAGGATATAAAGAGGTCAA
AAAAGACCTCATCATTAAGCTTCCCAAGTACTCTCTCTTTGAGCTTGAAAACGGCCGGAAACGAATGCTC
GCTAGTGCGGGCGAGCTGCAGAAAGGTAACGAGCTGGCACTGCCCTCTAAATACGTTAATTTCTTGTATC
TGGCCAGCCACTATGAAAAGCTCAAAGGATCTCCCGAAGATAATGAGCAGAAGCAGCTGTTCGTGGAACA
ACACAAACACTACCTTGATGAGATCATCGAGCAAATAAGCGAATTCTCCAAAAGAGTGATCCTCGCCGAC
GCTAACCTCGATAAGGTGCTTTCTGCTTACAATAAGCACAGGGATAAGCCCATCAGGGAGCAGGCAGAAA
ACATTATCCACTTGTTTACTCTGACCAACTTGGGCGCGCCTGCAGCCTTCAAGTACTTCGACACCACCAT
AGACAGAAAGCGGTACACCTCTACAAAGGAGGTCCTGGACGCCACACTGATTCATCAGTCAATTACGGGG
CTCTATGAAACAAGAATCGACCTCTCTCAGCTCGGTGGAGACAGCAGGGCTGATTCGGATCCTAAAAAGA
AGCGAAAGGTAGACCCGAAGAAAAAGAGGAAGGTAGATCCAAAGAAGAAGCGCAAGGTAGAAGTGTTTGA
ATTTGAATATCTGGATGATAAAGTGCTGGAAGAACTGCTGGATAGCGAAGAACGCAAACGCTGAGCTTGG
AATGGATCTTCGATCCCGATCGTTCAAACATTTGGCAATAAAGTTTCTTAAGATTGAATCCTGTTGCCGG
TCTTGCGACGATTATCATATAATTTCTGTTGAATTACGTTAAGCATGTAATAATTAACATGTAATGCATG
ACGTTATTTATGAGATGGGTTTTTATGATTAGAGTCCCGCAATTATACATTTAATACGCGATAGAAAACA
AAATATAGCGCGCAAACTAGGATAAATTATCGCGCGCGGTGTCATCTATGTTACTAGATCGGGAATTGCC
AAGCTAATTCTTGAAGACGAAAGGGCCTCGTGATACGCCTATTTTTATAGGTTAATGTCATGATAATAAT
GGTTTCTTAGACGTCAGGTGGCACTTTTCGGGGAAATGTGCGCGGAACCCCTATTTGTTTATTTTTCTAA
ATACATTCAAATATGTATCCGCTCATGAGACAATAACCCTGATAAATGCTTCAATAATGGGACCGACTCG
CGCTGTCAGGAGTCTCAATGGTAACTTTACTCTTTATTTAACCATACATTTTTTTTTATTTTTTTCACTT
TGTTCTTCATCCACTATTGTTCTTTGTTCATCTTGAACAAAAGCTCCCTCCTTCTTTGTTCTTCATCCAC
CATTGTTCTTCATCAATCATTTCGCTGTCAGGAGCATCTTCATTCTTAAGATATGAAGATAATCTTCAAA
AGGCCCCTGGGAATCTGAAAGAAGAGAAGCAGGCCCATTTATATGGGAAAGAACAATAGTATTTCTTATA
TAGGCCCATTTAAGTTGAAAACAATCTTCAAAAGTCCCACATCGCTTAGATAAGAAAACGAAGCTGAGTT
TATATACAGCTAGAGTCGAAGTAGTGATTGACTGGTTGGTGAGAGAAGAGTTTTAGAGCTAGAAATAGCA
AGTTAAAATAAGGCTAGTCCGTTATCAACTTGAAAAAGTGGCACCGAGTCGGTGCGGGAGCACATGAGGA
ATCACCCATGTGCGACTCCCACAGTCACTGGGGAGTCTTCCCTTTTTTCGCTTGAGACCGATATCTGACA
GGATATATTGGCGGGTAAACCTAAGAGAAAAGAGCGTTTATTAGAATAATCGGATATTTAAAAGGGCGTG
AAAAGGTTTATCCGTTCGTCCATTTGTATGTGCATGCCAACCACAGGGTTCCCCTCGGGATCAAAGTACT
TTGATCCAACCCCTCCGCTGCTATAGTGCAGTCGGCTTCTGACGTTCAGTGCAGCCGTCATCTGAAAACG
ACATGTCGCACAAGTCCTAAGTTACGCGACAGGCTGCCGCCCTGCCCTTTTCCTGGCGTTTTCTTGTCGC
GTGTTTTAGTCGCATAAAGTAGAATACTTGCGACTAGAACCGGAGACATTACGCCATGAACAAGAGCGCC
GCCGCTGGCCTGCTGGGCTATGCCCGCGTCAGCACCGACGACCAGGACTTGACCAACCAACGGGCCGAAC
TGCACGCGGCCGGCTGCACCAAGCTGTTTTCCGAGAAGATCACCGGCACCAGGCGCGACCGCCCGGAGCT
GGCCAGGATGCTTGACCACCTACGCCCTGGCGACGTTGTGACAGTGACCAGGCTAGACCGCCTGGCCCGC
AGCACCCGCGACCTACTGGACATTGCCGAGCGCATCCAGGAGGCCGGCGCGGGCCTGCGTAGCCTGGCAG
AGCCGTGGGCCGACACCACCACGCCGGCCGGCCGCATGGTGTTGACCGTGTTCGCCGGCATTGCCGAGTT
CGAGCGTTCCCTAATCATCGACCGCACCCGGAGCGGGCGCGAGGCCGCCAAGGCCCGAGGCGTGAAGTTT
GGCCCCCGCCCTACCCTCACCCCGGCACAGATCGCGCACGCCCGCGAGCTGATCGACCAGGAAGGCCGCA
CCGTGAAAGAGGCGGCTGCACTGCTTGGCGTGCATCGCTCGACCCTGTACCGCGCACTTGAGCGCAGCGA
GGAAGTGACGCCCACCGAGGCCAGGCGGCGCGGTGCCTTCCGTGAGGACGCATTGACCGAGGCCGACGCC
CTGGCGGCCGCCGAGAATGAACGCCAAGAGGAACAAGCATGAAACCGCACCAGGACGGCCAGGACGAACC
GTTTTTCATTACCGAAGAGATCGAGGCGGAGATGATCGCGGCCGGGTACGTGTTCGAGCCGCCCGCGCAC
CTCTCAACCGTGCGGCTGCATGAAATCCTGGCCGGTTTGTCTGATGCCAAGCTGGCGGCCTGGCCGGCCA
GCTTGGCCGCTGAAGAAACCGAGCGCCGCCGTCTAAAAAGGTGATGTGTATTTGAGTAAAACAGCTTGCG
TCATGCGGTCGCTGCGTATATGATGCGATGAGTAAATAAACAAATACGCAAGGGGAACGCATGAAGGTTA
TCGCTGTACTTAACCAGAAAGGCGGGTCAGGCAAGACGACCATCGCAACCCATCTAGCCCGCGCCCTGCA
ACTCGCCGGGGCCGATGTTCTGTTAGTCGATTCCGATCCCCAGGGCAGTGCCCGCGATTGGGCGGCCGTG
CGGGAAGATCAACCGCTAACCGTTGTCGGCATCGACCGCCCGACGATTGACCGCGACGTGAAGGCCATCG
GCCGGCGCGACTTCGTAGTGATCGACGGAGCGCCCCAGGCGGCGGACTTGGCTGTGTCCGCGATCAAGGC
AGCCGACTTCGTGCTGATTCCGGTGCAGCCAAGCCCTTACGACATATGGGCCACCGCCGACCTGGTGGAG
CTGGTTAAGCAGCGCATTGAGGTCACGGATGGAAGGCTACAAGCGGCCTTTGTCGTGTCGCGGGCGATCA
AAGGCACGCGCATCGGCGGTGAGGTTGCCGAGGCGCTGGCCGGGTACGAGCTGCCCATTCTTGAGTCCCG
TATCACGCAGCGCGTGAGCTACCCAGGCACTGCCGCCGCCGGCACAACCGTTCTTGAATCAGAACCCGAG
GGCGACGCTGCCCGCGAGGTCCAGGCGCTGGCCGCTGAAATTAAATCAAAACTCATTTGAGTTAATGAGG
TAAAGAGAAAATGAGCAAAAGCACAAACACGCTAAGTGCCGGCCGTCCGAGCGCACGCAGCAGCAAGGCT
GCAACGTTGGCCAGCCTGGCAGACACGCCAGCCATGAAGCGGGTCAACTTTCAGTTGCCGGCGGAGGATC
ACACCAAGCTGAAGATGTACGCGGTACGCCAAGGCAAGACCATTACCGAGCTGCTATCTGAATACATCGC
GCAGCTACCAGAGTAAATGAGCAAATGAATAAATGAGTAGATGAATTTTAGCGGCTAAAGGAGGCGGCAT
GGAAAATCAAGAACAACCAGGCACCGACGCCGTGGAATGCCCCATGTGTGGAGGAACGGGCGGTTGGCCA
GGCGTAAGCGGCTGGGTTGCCTGCCGGCCCTGCAATGGCACTGGAACCCCCAAGCCCGAGGAATCGGCGT
GAGCGGTCGCAAACCATCCGGCCCGGTACAAATCGGCGCGGCGCTGGGTGATGACCTGGTGGAGAAGTTG
AAGGCCGCGCAGGCCGCCCAGCGGCAACGCATCGAGGCAGAAGCACGCCCCGGTGAATCGTGGCAAGCGG
CCGCTGATCGAATCCGCAAAGAATCCCGGCAACCGCCGGCAGCCGGTGCGCCGTCGATTAGGAAGCCGCC
CAAGGGCGACGAGCAACCAGATTTTTTCGTTCCGATGCTCTATGACGTGGGCACCCGCGATAGTCGCAGC
ATCATGGACGTGGCCGTTTTCCGTCTGTCGAAGCGTGACCGACGAGCTGGCGAGGTGATCCGCTACGAGC
TTCCAGACGGGCACGTAGAGGTTTCCGCAGGGCCGGCCGGCATGGCCAGTGTGTGGGATTACGACCTGGT
ACTGATGGCGGTTTCCCATCTAACCGAATCCATGAACCGATACCGGGAAGGGAAGGGAGACAAGCCCGGC
CGCGTGTTCCGTCCACACGTTGCGGACGTACTCAAGTTCTGCCGGCGAGCCGATGGCGGAAAGCAGAAAG
ACGACCTGGTAGAAACCTGCATTCGGTTAAACACCACGCACGTTGCCATGCAGCGTACGAAGAAGGCCAA
GAACGGCCGCCTGGTGACGGTATCCGAGGGTGAAGCCTTGATTAGCCGCTACAAGATCGTAAAGAGCGAA
ACCGGGCGGCCGGAGTACATCGAGATCGAGCTAGCTGATTGGATGTACCGCGAGATCACAGAAGGCAAGA
ACCCGGACGTGCTGACGGTTCACCCCGATTACTTTTTGATCGATCCCGGCATCGGCCGTTTTCTCTACCG
CCTGGCACGCCGCGCCGCAGGCAAGGCAGAAGCCAGATGGTTGTTCAAGACGATCTACGAACGCAGTGGC
AGCGCCGGAGAGTTCAAGAAGTTCTGTTTCACCGTGCGCAAGCTGATCGGGTCAAATGACCTGCCGGAGT
ACGATTTGAAGGAGGAGGCGGGGCAGGCTGGCCCGATCCTAGTCATGCGCTACCGCAACCTGATCGAGGG
CGAAGCATCCGCCGGTTCCTAATGTACGGAGCAGATGCTAGGGCAAATTGCCCTAGCAGGGGAAAAAGGT
CGAAAAGGACTCTTTCCTGTGGATAGCACGTACATTGGGAACCCAAAGCCGTACATTGGGAACCGGAACC
CGTACATTGGGAACCCAAAGCCGTACATTGGGAACCGGTCACACATGTAAGTGACTGATATAAAAGAGAA
AAAAGGCGATTTTTCCGCCTAAAACTCTTTAAAACTTATTAAAACTCTTAAAACCCGCCTGGCCTGTGCA
TAACTGTCTGGCCAGCGCACAGCCGAAGAGCTGCAAAAAGCGCCTACCCTTCGGTCGCTGCGCTCCCTAC
GCCCCGCCGCTTCGCGTCGGCCTATCGCGGCCGCTGGCCGCTCAAAAATGGCTGGCCTACGGCCAGGCAA
TCTACCAGGGCGCGGACAAGCCGCGCCGTCGCCACTCGACCGCCGGCGCCCACATCAAGGCACCCTGCCT
CGCGCGTTTCGGTGATGACGGTGAAAACCTCTGACACATGCAGCTCCCGGTGACGGTCACAGCTTGTCTG
TAAGCGGATGCCGGGAGCAGACAAGCCCGTCAGGGCGCGTCAGCGGGTGTTGGCGGGTGTCGGGGCGCAG
CCATGACCCAGTCACGTAGCGATAGCGGAGTGTATACTGGCTTAACTATGCGGCATCAGAGCAGATTGTA
CTGAGAGTGCACCATATGCGGTGTGAAATACCGCACAGATGCGTAAGGAGAAAATACCGCATCAGGCGCT
CTTCCGCTTCCTCGCTCACTGACTCGCTGCGCTCGGTCGTTCGGCTGCGGCGAGCGGTATCAGCTCACTC
AAAGGCGGTAATACGGTTATCCACAGAATCAGGGGATAACGCAGGAAAGAACATGTGAGCAAAAGGCCAG
CAAAAGGCCAGGAACCGTAAAAAGGCCGCGTTGCTGGCGTT
